Addgene plasmid #62251: pAN-PA5-RFP
Purpose: reporter plasmid that encodes one of five synthetic sgRNA-repressible promoters that express mRFP1
Depositing lab: Christopher Voigt. Depositing organization: Massachusetts Institute of Technology. Publication: Multi-input CRISPR/Cas genetic circuits that interface host regulatory networks. Nielsen AA, Voigt CA. Mol Syst Biol. 2014 Nov 24;10:763. doi: 10.15252/msb.20145735. PubMed 25422271.
Backbone
  Vector backbone: unknown
  Total vector size (bp): 4330
  Vector type: Bacterial Expression
Growth in bacteria
  Bacterial resistance: Streptomycin, 50 μg/mL
  Growth temperature: 37°C
  Growth strain: DH5alpha
  Copy number: Unknown
Gene/Insert
  Gene/Insert name: mRFP
  Promoter: pA5
  Cloning method: Unknown
  Sequencing primers: 5′ RNAde-BB-1F tgccacctgacgtctaagaa
Terms and licenses: Academic/Nonprofit Terms; Industry Terms: Not Available to Industry
How to cite: pAN-PA5-RFP was a gift from Christopher Voigt (Addgene plasmid # 62251 ; http://n2t.net/addgene:62251 ; RRID:Addgene_62251)
