[The description below was written by a language model from this plasmid's Addgene catalogue record and pLannotate feature annotations shown in this document.]
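Description:
pAN-PA5-RFP is a 4,330 bp bacterial expression plasmid that serves as a fluorescent reporter for CRISPR-based genetic circuits in E. coli. The catalogue lists the backbone as unknown. The annotated features show a pSC101 origin together with the Rep101 (RepA) protein it requires, an arrangement that normally gives low-copy replication, although the record lists copy number as unknown. A short fragment annotated as RSF ori is also detected, but it is too small to represent a functional origin. Selection relies on the aadA aminoglycoside adenylyltransferase gene (SmR), which confers streptomycin and spectinomycin resistance. A cat promoter lies at the end of the numbered sequence, directly upstream of this gene on the circular map, and so appears to drive its expression. A his operon terminator follows the marker.

The payload is mRFP1, a monomeric red fluorescent protein derived from Discosoma, expressed from pA5. The record describes pA5 as one of five synthetic promoters that can be repressed by a single guide RNA. The promoter itself is not picked up by the automated annotation, but it presumably sits in the unannotated interval upstream of the reporter. Between that region and the mRFP1 coding sequence is the sTRSV hammerhead ribozyme, a self-cleaving element commonly used as an insulator to trim the 5′ leader so that translation is independent of the upstream promoter context. The rrnB T1 and T7Te terminators close the reporter cassette, and a lambda t0 terminator gives further insulation from the replication region.

The plasmid is used to read out repression by a matching sgRNA. The guide and the Cas protein are not encoded here and would have to be supplied from other constructs. A fall in red fluorescence then measures promoter repression, which allows characterisation of sgRNA-promoter pairs and of the logic circuits built from them.
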