Features (pLannotate 1.2.2; 11 found; start..end, strand, type, name):
      1..792     +  CDS            SmR: aminoglycoside adenylyltransferase (Murphy, 1985); aadA; confers resistance to spectinomycin and streptomycin
    800..859     +  terminator     his operon terminator: This putative transcriptin terminator from the E. coli his operon has a 2-bp deletion introduced during synthesis. Its efficiency has not been determined.
   1006..1055    +  misc_RNA       sTRSV HHRz: hammerhead ribozyme from the tobacco ringspot virus satellite RNA (Khvorova et al., 2003)
   1106..1780    +  CDS            mRFP1: mRFP1 is a basic (constitutively fluorescent) red fluorescent protein published in 2002, derived from Discosoma sp.. It is reported to be a somewhat slowly-maturing monomer with low acid sensitivity.
   1803..1874    +  terminator     rrnB T1 terminator: transcription terminator T1 from the E. coli rrnB gene
   1890..1917    +  terminator     T7Te terminator: phage T7 early transcription terminator
   1923..1995    -  rep_origin     RSF ori (fragment): Plasmids containing the RSF 1030 origin of replication can be propagated in E. coli cells that contain additional plasmids with compatible origins.
   2054..2148    +  terminator     lambda t0 terminator: transcription terminator from phage lambda
   2640..2862    +  rep_origin     pSC101 ori: low-copy replication origin that requires the Rep101 protein
   2910..3860    +  CDS            Rep101: RepA protein needed for replication with the pSC101 origin; rep101
   4233..4330    +  promoter       cat promoter: promoter of the E. coli cat gene encoding chloramphenicol acetyltransferase
>Addgene plasmid #62251 | pAN-PA5-RFP | depositor full sequence | sequence record 102051 | pAN-PA5-RFP sequence 4330 bps
ATGAGGGAAGCGGTGATCGCCGAAGTATCGACTCAACTATCAGAGGTAGTTGGCGTCATCGAGCGCCATC
TCGAACCGACGTTGCTGGCCGTACATTTGTACGGCTCCGCAGTGGATGGCGGCCTGAAGCCACACAGTGA
TATTGATTTGCTGGTTACGGTGACCGTAAGGCTTGATGAAACAACGCGGCGAGCTTTGATCAACGACCTT
TTGGAAACTTCGGCTTCCCCTGGAGAGAGCGAGATTCTCCGCGCTGTAGAAGTCACCATTGTTGTGCACG
ACGACATCATTCCGTGGCGTTATCCAGCTAAGCGCGAACTGCAATTTGGAGAATGGCAGCGCAATGACAT
TCTTGCAGGTATCTTCGAGCCAGCCACGATCGACATTGATCTGGCTATCTTGCTGACAAAAGCAAGAGAA
CATAGCGTTGCCTTGGTAGGTCCAGCGGCGGAGGAACTCTTTGATCCGGTTCCTGAACAGGATCTATTTG
AGGCGCTAAATGAAACCTTAACGCTATGGAACTCGCCGCCCGACTGGGCTGGCGATGAGCGAAATGTAGT
GCTTACGTTGTCCCGCATTTGGTACAGCGCAGTAACCGGCAAAATCGCGCCGAAGGATGTCGCTGCCGAC
TGGGCAATGGAGCGCCTGCCGGCCCAGTATCAGCCCGTCATACTTGAAGCTAGACAGGCTTATCTTGGAC
AAGAAGAAGATCGCTTGGCCTCGCGCACAGATCAGTTGGAAGAATTTGTCCACTACGTGAAAGGCGAGAT
CACCAAGGTAGTCGGCAAATAATACTAGCTCCGGCAAAAAAACGGGCAAGGTGTCACCACCCTGCCCTTT
TTCTTTAAAACCGAAAAGATTACTTCGCGTTTGCCACCTGACGTCTAAGAACTCGGTACCAAACCAATTA
TTGAAGACGCTGAAAAGCGTCTTTTTTTGTTTCGGTCCTCCGAATGACATGCGTCTCCTTTACACCAAAA
CACTCGGAGGGTATTATGCTAGCAGCTGTCACCGGATGTGCTTTCCGGTCTGATGAGTCCGTGAGGACGA
AACAGCCTCTACAAATAATTTTGTTTAATACTAGAGTCACACAGGAAAGTACTAGATGGCTTCCTCCGAA
GACGTTATCAAAGAGTTCATGCGTTTCAAAGTTCGTATGGAAGGTTCCGTTAACGGTCACGAGTTCGAAA
TCGAAGGTGAAGGTGAAGGTCGTCCGTACGAAGGTACCCAGACCGCTAAACTGAAAGTTACCAAAGGTGG
TCCGCTGCCGTTCGCTTGGGACATCCTGTCCCCGCAGTTCCAGTACGGTTCCAAAGCTTACGTTAAACAC
CCGGCTGACATCCCGGACTACCTGAAACTGTCCTTCCCGGAAGGTTTCAAATGGGAACGTGTTATGAACT
TCGAAGACGGTGGTGTTGTTACCGTTACCCAGGACTCCTCCCTGCAAGACGGTGAGTTCATCTACAAAGT
TAAACTGCGTGGTACCAACTTCCCGTCCGACGGTCCGGTTATGCAGAAAAAAACCATGGGTTGGGAAGCT
TCCACCGAACGTATGTACCCGGAAGACGGTGCTCTGAAAGGTGAAATCAAAATGCGTCTGAAACTGAAAG
ACGGTGGTCACTACGACGCTGAAGTTAAAACCACCTACATGGCTAAAAAACCGGTTCAGCTGCCGGGTGC
TTACAAAACCGACATCAAACTGGACATCACCTCCCACAACGAAGACTACACCATCGTTGAACAGTACGAA
CGTGCTGAAGGTCGTCACTCCACCGGTGCTTAATAATACTAGAGCCAGGCATCAAATAAAACGAAAGGCT
CAGTCGAAAGACTGGGCCTTTCGTTTTATCTGTTGTTTGTCGGTGAACGCTCTCTACTAGAGTCACACTG
GCTCACCTTCGGGTGGGCCTTTCTGCGTTTATAGCTCACTCAAAGGCGGTAATACGGTTATCCACAGAAT
CAGGGGATAACGCAGGAAAGAACATGTGAGCAAAAGGCCAGCAAAAGGCCAGGAACCGTAAAAACTGTCA
GACCAAGTTTACGAGCTCGCTTGGACTCCTGTTGATAGATCCAGTAATGACCTCAGAACTCCATCTGGAT
TTGTTCAGAACGCTCGGTTGCCGCCGGGCGTTTTTTATTGGTGAGAATCCAAGCACTAGGGACAGTAAGA
CGGGTAAGCCTGTTGATGATACCGCTGCCTTACTGGGTGCATTAGCCAGTCTGAATGACCTGTCACGGGA
TAATCCGAAGTGGTCAGACTGGAAAATCAGAGGGCAGGAACTGCTGAACAGCAAAAAGTCAGATAGCACC
ACATAGCAGACCCGCCATAAAACGCCCTGAGAAGCCCGTGACGGGCTTTTCTTGTATTATGGGTAGTTTC
CTTGCATGAATCCATAAAAGGCGCCTGTAGTGCCATTTACCCCCATTCACTGCCAGAGCCGTGAGCGCAG
CGAACTGAATGTCACGAAAAAGACAGCGACTCAGGTGCCTGATGGTCGGAGACAAAAGGAATATTCAGCG
ATTTGCCCGAGCTTGCGAGGGTGCTACTTAAGCCTTTAGGGTTTTAAGGTCTGTTTTGTAGAGGAGCAAA
CAGCGTTTGCGACATCCTTTTGTAATACTGCGGAACTGACTAAAGTAGTGAGTTATACACAGGGCTGGGA
TCTATTCTTTTTATCTTTTTTTATTCTTTCTTTATTCTATAAATTATAACCACTTGAATATAAACAAAAA
AAACACACAAAGGTCTAGCGGAATTTACAGAGGGTCTAGCAGAATTTACAAGTTTTCCAGCAAAGGTCTA
GCAGAATTTACAGATACCCACAACTCAAAGGAAAAGGACATGTAATTATCATTGACTAGCCCATCTCAAT
TGGTATAGTGATTAAAATCACCTAGACCAATTGAGATGTATGTCTGAATTAGTTGTTTTCAAAGCAAATG
AACTAGCGATTAGTCGCTATGACTTAACGGAGCATGAAACCAAGCTAATTTTATGCTGTGTGGCACTACT
CAACCCCACGATTGAAAACCCTACAAGGAAAGAACGGACGGTATCGTTCACTTATAACCAATACGCTCAG
ATGATGAACATCAGTAGGGAAAATGCTTATGGTGTATTAGCTAAAGCAACCAGAGAGCTGATGACGAGAA
CTGTGGAAATCAGGAATCCTTTGGTTAAAGGCTTTGAGATTTTCCAGTGGACAAACTATGCCAAGTTCTC
AAGCGAAAAATTAGAATTAGTTTTTAGTGAAGAGATATTGCCTTATCTTTTCCAGTTAAAAAAATTCATA
AAATATAATCTGGAACATGTTAAGTCTTTTGAAAACAAATACTCTATGAGGATTTATGAGTGGTTATTAA
AAGAACTAACACAAAAGAAAACTCACAAGGCAAATATAGAGATTAGCCTTGATGAATTTAAGTTCATGTT
AATGCTTGAAAATAACTACCATGAGTTTAAAAGGCTTAACCAATGGGTTTTGAAACCAATAAGTAAAGAT
TTAAACACTTACAGCAATATGAAATTGGTGGTTGATAAGCGAGGCCGCCCGACTGATACGTTGATTTTCC
AAGTTGAACTAGATAGACAAATGGATCTCGTAACCGAACTTGAGAACAACCAGATAAAAATGAATGGTGA
CAAAATACCAACAACCATTACATCAGATTCCTACCTACGTAACGGACTAAGAAAAACACTACACGATGCT
TTAACTGCAAAAATTCAGCTCACCAGTTTTGAGGCAAAATTTTTGAGTGACATGCAAAGTAAGCATGATC
TCAATGGTTCGTTCTCATGGCTCACGCAAAAACAACGAACCACACTAGAGAACATACTGGCTAAATACGG
AAGGATCTGAGGTTCTTATGGCTCTTGTATCTATCAGTGAAGCATCAAGACTAACAAACAAAAGTAGAAC
AACTGTTCACCGTTAGATATCAAAGGGAAAACTGTCCATATGCACAGATGAAAACGGTGTAAAAAAGATA
GATACATCAGAGCTTTTACGAGTTTTTGGTGCATTTAAAGCTGTTCACCATGAACAGATCGACAATGTAA
CGATTATCAAAAAGGATCTTCACCTAGATCCTTTTAAATTAAAAATGAAGCTTCGTTGTGTCTCAAAATC
TCTGATGTTACATTGCACAAGATAAAAATATATCATCATGAACAATAAAACTGTCTGCTTACATAAACAG
TAATACAAGGGGTGTTTACTAGAGGTTGATCGGGCACGTAAGAGGTTCCAACTTTCACCATAATGAAATA
AGATCACTACCGGGCGTATTTTTTGAGTTATCGAGATTTTCAGGAGCTAAGGAAGCTAAA
