>Addgene plasmid #62251 | pAN-PA5-RFP | depositor partial sequence | sequence record 102056 | pA5
TTTACACCAAAACACTCGGAGGGTATTATGCTAGC
