>Addgene plasmid #62251 | pAN-PA5-RFP | addgene partial sequence | sequence record 106846 | Spect-F 5'-cagcccgtcatacttgaagc-3'
CGCTTGGCCTCGCGCACAGATCAGTTGGAAGAATTTGTCCACTACGTGAAAGGCGAGATCACCAAGGTAG
TCGGCAAATAATACTAGCTCCGGCAAAAAAACGGGCAAGGTGTCACCACCCTGCCCTTTTTCTTTAAAAC
CGAAAAGATTACTTCGCGTTTGCCACCTGACGTCTAAGAACTCGGTACCAAACCAATTATTGAAGACGCT
GAAAAGCGTCTTTTTTTGTTTCGGTCCTCCGAATGACATGCGTCTCCTTTACACCAAAACACTCGGAGGG
TATTATGCTAGCAGCTGTCACCGGATGTGCTTTCCGGTCTGATGAGTCCGTGAGGACGAAACAGCCTCTA
CAAATAATTTTGTTTAATACTAGAGTCACACAGGAAAGTACTAGATGGCTTCCTCCGAAGACGTTATCAA
AGAGTTCATGCGTTTCAAAGTTCGTATGGAAGGTTCCGTTAACGGTCACGAGTTCGAAATCGAAGGTGAA
GGTGAAGGTCGTCCGTACGAAGGTACCCAGACCGCTAAACTGAAAGTTACCAAAGGTGGTCCGCTGCCGT
TCGCTTGGGACATCCTGTCCCCGCAGTTCCAGTACGGTTCCAAAGCTTACGTTAAACACCCGGCTGACAT
CCCGGACTACCTGAAACTGTCCTTCCCGGAAGGTTTCAAATGGGAACGTGTTATGAACTTCGAAGACGGT
GGTGTTGTTACCGTTACCCAGGACTCCTCCCTGCAAGACGGTGAGTTCATCTACAAAGTTAAACTGCGTG
GTACCAACTTCCCGTCCGACGGTCCGGTTATGCAGAA
